Addgene plasmid #183170: pUC19/mChe-Px
Purpose: Construct for transient expression of peroxisomes-targeted mCherry in plants.
Depositing lab: Yao-Guang Liu & Qinlong Zhu. Depositing organization: South China Agricultural University (SCAU). Publication: All-in-one: A Robust Fluorescent Fusion Protein Vector Toolbox for Protein Localization and BiFC Analyses in Plants. Han J, Ma K, Li H, Su J, Zhou L, Tang J, Zhang S, Hou Y, Chen L, Liu YG, Zhu Q. Plant Biotechnol J. 2022 Feb 18. doi: 10.1111/pbi.13790. PubMed 35179286.
Backbone
  Vector backbone: pUC19
  Vector type: Plant Expression
Growth in bacteria
  Bacterial resistance: Ampicillin, 100 μg/mL
  Growth temperature: 37°C
  Growth strain: DH5alpha
  Copy number: High Copy
Gene/Insert
  Gene/Insert name: mCherry-Px (alt name: peroxisomes-targeted mCherry)
  Species: Synthetic
  Tag / fusion protein: 10 aa peroxisome targeting signal 1 (IHHPRELSRL) of pumpkin malate synthase (C terminal on insert)
  Cloning method: Unknown
Terms and licenses: Academic/Nonprofit Terms; Industry Terms: Not Available to Industry
How to cite: pUC19/mChe-Px was a gift from Yao-Guang Liu & Qinlong Zhu (Addgene plasmid # 183170 ; http://n2t.net/addgene:183170 ; RRID:Addgene_183170)
