[The description below was written by a language model from this plasmid's Addgene catalogue record and pLannotate feature annotations shown in this document.]
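Description:
pUC19/mChe-Px is a small (about 4.7 kb) plant expression plasmid built on the pUC19 cloning vector and intended for transient expression of a peroxisome-targeted red fluorescent protein in plant cells. It is maintained in E. coli as a high-copy plasmid through the ColE1/pUC-type origin and selected with ampicillin via the β-lactamase (AmpR) gene and its own promoter. Remnants of the pUC19 backbone are annotated around the insert, including the lac promoter, operator and CAP binding site, fragments of lacZα and the multiple cloning site, and short fragments called as lacI, rop and bom. It carries no T-DNA borders or plant selection marker in the annotated features, consistent with direct DNA delivery for transient assays rather than stable Agrobacterium-mediated transformation.

The payload is a single expression cassette in which the strong constitutive CaMV 35S promoter drives the mCherry coding sequence, followed by the nopaline synthase (NOS) terminator and polyadenylation signal. Between promoter and coding sequence the annotation also picks up an attB1 Gateway recombination site and a T7 gene 10 ribosome binding site, probably carried over from earlier cloning steps. According to the catalogue entry, mCherry is fused at its C terminus to a 10-amino-acid peroxisome targeting signal type 1 from pumpkin malate synthase. This short tag is not annotated separately but would lie in the gap between the mCherry feature and the terminator. The signal directs the fluorescent protein into peroxisomes, so the construct serves as a red organelle marker for co-expression with a protein of interest in subcellular localization studies. It belongs to a toolbox of fluorescent fusion vectors for protein localization and BiFC analyses in plants.
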