Features (pLannotate 1.2.2; 16 found; start..end, strand, type, name):
    535..876     +  promoter       CaMV 35S promoter: strong constitutive promoter from cauliflower mosaic virus
    898..922     +  protein_bind   attB1: mutant version of attB; recombination site for the Gateway® BP reaction BP Clonase™
    934..954     +  RBS            RBS: efficient ribosome binding site from bacteriophage T7 gene 10 (Olins and Rangwala, 1989)
    964..1671    +  CDS            mCherry: mCherry is a basic (constitutively fluorescent) red fluorescent protein published in 2004, derived from Discosoma sp.. It is reported to be a very rapidly-maturing monomer with low acid sensitivity.
   1730..1982    +  terminator     NOS terminator: nopaline synthase terminator and poly(A) signal
   2035..2192    +  CDS            lacZα (fragment): LacZα fragment of β-galactosidase; lacZ fragment
   2198..2297    -  misc_feature   bom (fragment): basis of mobility region from pBR322
   2399..2434    -  CDS            rop (fragment): Rop protein, which maintains plasmids at low copy number; rop
   2529..2633    +  promoter       AmpR promoter: bla
   2634..3494    +  CDS            AmpR: β-lactamase; bla; confers resistance to ampicillin, carbenicillin, and related antibiotics
   3665..4253    +  rep_origin     ori: high-copy-number ColE1/pMB1/pBR322/pUC origin of replication
   4436..4528    +  CDS            lacI (fragment): lac repressor; lacI; The lac repressor binds to the lac operator to inhibit transcription in E. coli. This inhibition can be relieved by adding lactose or isopropyl-β-D-thiogalactopyranoside (IPTG).
   4541..4562    +  protein_bind   CAP binding site: CAP binding activates transcription in the presence of cAMP. E. coli catabolite activator protein
   4577..4607    +  promoter       lac promoter: promoter for the E. coli lac operon
   4615..4631    +  protein_bind   lac operator: The lac repressor binds to the lac operator to inhibit transcription in E. coli. This inhibition can be relieved by adding lactose or isopropyl-β-D-thiogalactopyranoside (IPTG). lac repressor encoded by lacI
   4668..4688    -  misc_feature   MCS (fragment): pUC18/19 multiple cloning site
>Addgene plasmid #183170 | pUC19/mChe-Px | addgene full sequence | sequence record 360394 | Addgene NGS Result
GGCGCGCCATTACTCGCATCCATTCTCAGGCTGTCTCGTCTCGTCTCAGATTAGCCTTTTCAATTTCAGA
AAGAATGCTAACCCACAGATGGTTAGAGAGGCTTACGCAGCAGGTCTCATCAAGACGATCTACCCGAGCA
ATAATCTCCAGGAAATCAAATACCTTCCCAAGAAGGTTAAAGATGCAGTCAAAAGATTCAGGACTAACTG
CATCAAGAACACAGAGAAAGATATATTTCTCAAGATCAGAAGTACTATTCCAGTATGGACGATTCAAGGC
TTGCTTCACAAACCAAGGCAAGTAATAGAGATTGGAGTCTCTAAAAAGGTAGTTCCCACTGAATCAAAGG
CCATGGAGTCAAAGATTCAAATAGAGGACCTAACAGAACTCGCCGTAAAGACTGGCGAACAGTTCATACA
GAGTCTCTTACGACTCAATGACAAGAAGAAAATCTTCGTCAACATGGTGGAGCACGACACACTTGTCTAC
TCCAAAAATATCAAAGATACAGTCTCAGAAGACCAAAGGGCAATTGAGACTTTTCAACAAAGGGTAATAT
CCGGAAACCTCCTCGGATTCCATTGCCCAGCTATCTGTCACTTTATTGTGAAGATAGTGGAAAAGGAAGG
TGGCTCCTACAAATGCCATCATTGCGATAAAGGAAAGGCCATCGTTGAAGATGCCTCTGCCGACAGTGGT
CCCAAAGATGGACCCCCACCCACGAGGAGCATCGTGGAAAAAGAAGACGTTCCAACCACGTCTTCAAAGC
AAGTGGATTGATGTGATATCTCCACTGACGTAAGGGATGACGCACAATCCCACTATCCTTCGCAAGACCC
TTCCTCTATATAAGGAAGTTCATTTCATTTGGAGAGAACACGGGGGACTCTAGATCAACAAGTTTGTACA
AAAAAGCAGGCTCCGCGGCCGCCTTGTTTAACTTTAAGAAGGAGCCCTTCACCATGGTGAGCAAGGGCGA
GGAGGATAACATGGCCATCATCAAGGAGTTCATGCGCTTCAAGGTGCACATGGAGGGCTCCGTGAACGGC
CACGAGTTCGAGATCGAGGGCGAGGGCGAGGGCCGCCCCTACGAGGGCACCCAGACCGCCAAGCTGAAGG
TGACCAAGGGTGGCCCCCTGCCCTTCGCCTGGGACATCCTGTCCCCTCAGTTCATGTACGGCTCCAAGGC
CTACGTGAAGCACCCCGCCGACATCCCCGACTACTTGAAGCTGTCCTTCCCCGAGGGCTTCAAGTGGGAG
CGCGTGATGAACTTCGAGGACGGCGGCGTGGTGACCGTGACCCAGGACTCCTCCCTGCAGGACGGCGAGT
TCATCTACAAGGTGAAGCTGCGCGGCACCAACTTCCCCTCCGACGGCCCCGTAATGCAGAAGAAGACCAT
GGGCTGGGAGGCCTCCTCCGAGCGGATGTACCCCGAGGACGGCGCCCTGAAGGGCGAGATCAAGCAGAGG
CTGAAGCTGAAGGACGGCGGCCACTACGACGCTGAGGTCAAGACCACCTACAAGGCCAAGAAGCCCGTGC
AGCTGCCCGGCGCCTACAACGTCAACATCAAGTTGGACATCACCTCCCACAACGAGGACTACACCATCGT
GGAACAGTACGAACGCGCCGAGGGCCGCCACTCCACCGGCGGCATGGACGAGCTGTACAAGATCCATCAT
CCCAGGGAGCTGTCCAGGCTGTAATAACTCGAGAAGCTCGAATTTCCCCGATCGTTCAAACATTTGGCAA
TAAAGTTTCTTAAGATTGAATCCTGTTGCCGGTCTTGCGATGATTATCATATAATTTCTGTTGAATTACG
TTAAGCATGTAATAATTAACATGTAATGCATGACGTTATTTATGAGATGGGTTTTATGATTAGAGTCCCG
CAATTATACATTTAATACGCGATAGAAAACAAAATATAGCGCGCAAACTAGGATAAATTATCGCGCGCGG
TGTCATCTAATGTTACTAGATCGGGCCAGGATACATAGATTACCACAACTCCGAGCCCTTCCACCGGCGC
GCCAATTCACTGGCCGTCGTTTTACAACGTCGTGACTGGGAAAACCCTGGCGTTACCCAACTTAATCGCC
TTGCAGCACATCCCCCTTTCGCCAGCTGGCGTAATAGCGAAGAGGCCCGCACCGATCGCCCTTCCCAACA
GTTGCGCAGCCTGAATGGCGAATGGCGCCTGATGCGGTATTTTCTCCTTACGCATCTGTGCGGTATTTCA
CACCGCATATGGTGCACTCTCAGTACAATCTGCTCTGATGCCGCATAGTTAAGCCAGCCCCGACACCCGC
CAACACCCGCTGACGCGCCCTGACGGGCTTGTCTGCTCCCGGCATCCGCTTACAGACAAGCTGTGACCGT
CTCCGGGAGCTGCATGTGTCAGAGGTTTTCACCGTCATCACCGAAACGCGCGAGACGAAAGGGCCTCGTG
ATACGCCTATTTTTATAGGTTAATGTCATGATAATAATGGTTTCTTAGACGTCAGGTGGCACTTTTCGGG
GAAATGTGCGCGGAACCCCTATTTGTTTATTTTTCTAAATACATTCAAATATGTATCCGCTCATGAGACA
ATAACCCTGATAAATGCTTCAATAATATTGAAAAAGGAAGAGTATGAGTATTCAACATTTCCGTGTCGCC
CTTATTCCCTTTTTTGCGGCATTTTGCCTTCCTGTTTTTGCTCACCCAGAAACGCTGGTGAAAGTAAAAG
ATGCTGAAGATCAGTTGGGTGCACGAGTGGGTTACATCGAACTGGATCTCAACAGCGGTAAGATCCTTGA
GAGTTTTCGCCCCGAAGAACGTTTTCCAATGATGAGCACTTTTAAAGTTCTGCTATGTGGCGCGGTATTA
TCCCGTATTGACGCCGGGCAAGAGCAACTCGGTCGCCGCATACACTATTCTCAGAATGACTTGGTTGAGT
ACTCACCAGTCACAGAAAAGCATCTTACGGATGGCATGACAGTAAGAGAATTATGCAGTGCTGCCATAAC
CATGAGTGATAACACTGCGGCCAACTTACTTCTGACAACGATCGGAGGACCGAAGGAGCTAACCGCTTTT
TTGCACAACATGGGGGATCATGTAACTCGCCTTGATCGTTGGGAACCGGAGCTGAATGAAGCCATACCAA
ACGACGAGCGTGACACCACGATGCCTGTAGCAATGGCAACAACGTTGCGCAAACTATTAACTGGCGAACT
ACTTACTCTAGCTTCCCGGCAACAATTAATAGACTGGATGGAGGCGGATAAAGTTGCAGGACCACTTCTG
CGCTCGGTCCTTCCGGCTGGCTGGTTTATTGCTGATAAATCTGGAGCCGGTGAGCGTGGGTCTCGCGGTA
TCATTGCAGCACTGGGGCCAGATGGTAAGCCCTCCCGTATCGTAGTTATCTACACGACGGGGAGTCAGGC
AACTATGGATGAACGAAATAGACAGATCGCTGAGATAGGTGCCTCACTGATTAAGCATTGGTAACTGTCA
GACCAAGTTTACTCATATATACTTTAGATTGATTTAAAACTTCATTTTTAATTTAAAAGGATCTAGGTGA
AGATCCTTTTTGATAATCTCATGACCAAAATCCCTTAACGTGAGTTTTCGTTCCACTGAGCGTCAGACCC
CGTAGAAAAGATCAAAGGATCTTCTTGAGATCCTTTTTTTCTGCGCGTAATCTGCTGCTTGCAAACAAAA
AAACCACCGCTACCAGCGGTGGTTTGTTTGCCGGATCAAGAGCTACCAACTCTTTTTCCGAAGGTAACTG
GCTTCAGCAGAGCGCAGATACCAAATACTGTTCTTCTAGTGTAGCCGTAGTTAGGCCACCACTTCAAGAA
CTCTGTAGCACCGCCTACATACCTCGCTCTGCTAATCCTGTTACCAGTGGCTGCTGCCAGTGGCGATAAG
TCGTGTCTTACCGGGTTGGACTCAAGACGATAGTTACCGGATAAGGCGCAGCGGTCGGGCTGAACGGGGG
GTTCGTGCACACAGCCCAGCTTGGAGCGAACGACCTACACCGAACTGAGATACCTACAGCGTGAGCTATG
AGAAAGCGCCACGCTTCCCGAAGGGAGAAAGGCGGACAGGTATCCGGTAAGCGGCAGGGTCGGAACAGGA
GAGCGCACGAGGGAGCTTCCAGGGGGAAACGCCTGGTATCTTTATAGTCCTGTCGGGTTTCGCCACCTCT
GACTTGAGCGTCGATTTTTGTGATGCTCGTCAGGGGGGCGGAGCCTATGGAAAAACGCTAGCAACGCGGC
CTTTTTACGGTTCCTGGCCTTTTGCTGGCCTTTTGCTCACATGTTCTTTCCTGCGTTATCCCCTGATTCT
GTGGATAACCGTATTACCGCCTTTGAGTGAGCTGATACCGCTCGCCGCAGCCGAACGACCGAGCGCAGCG
AGTCAGTGAGCGAGGAAGCGGAAGAGCGCCCAATACGCAAACCGCCTCTCCCCGCGCGTTGGCCGATTCA
TTAATGCAGCTGGCACGACAGGTTTCCCGACTGGAAAGCGGGCAGTGAGCGCAACGCAATTAATGTGAGT
TAGCTCACTCATTAGGCACCCCAGGCTTTACACTTTATGCTTCCGGCTCGTATGTTGTGTGGAATTGTGA
GCGGATAACAATTTCACACAGGAAACAGCTATGACCATGATTACGCCAAGCTTGCATGCCTGCAGGTCCC
C
